Addgene plasmid #29223: pEMS1427
Purpose: Expression of the reporter gene under the control of the MiniPromoter in this plasmid has not been tested
Depositing lab: Elizabeth Simpson. Depositing organization: University of British Columbia. Publication: A regulatory toolbox of MiniPromoters to drive selective expression in the brain. Portales-Casamar E, Swanson DJ, Liu L, de Leeuw CN, Banks KG, Ho Sui SJ, Fulton DL, Ali J, Amirabbasi M, Arenillas DJ, Babyak N, Black SF, Bonaguro RJ, Brauer E, Candido TR, Castellarin M, Chen J, Chen Y, Cheng JC, Chopra V, Docking TR, Dreolini L, D'Souza CA, Flynn EK, Glenn R, Hatakka K, Hearty TG, Imanian B, Jiang S, Khorasan-zadeh S, Komljenovic I, Laprise S, Liao NY, Lim JS, Lithwick S, Liu F, Liu J, Lu M, McConechy M, McLeod AJ, Milisavljevic M, Mis J, O'Connor K, Palma B, Palmquist DL, Schmouth JF, Swanson MI, Tam B, Ticoll A, Turner JL, Varhol R, Vermeulen J, Watkins RF, Wilson G, Wong BK, Wong SH, Wong TY, Yang GS, Ypsilanti AR, Jones SJ, Holt RA, Goldowitz D, Wasserman WW, Simpson EM. Proc Natl Acad Sci U S A. 2010 Sep 21. 107(38):16589-94. 10.1073/pnas.1009158107 PubMed 20807748.
Backbone
  Vector backbone: pEMS1306
  Backbone size w/o insert (bp): 16454
  Vector type: Pleiades Promoter Project [sic, Pleaides Plieades]
Growth in bacteria
  Bacterial resistance: Ampicillin, 100 μg/mL
  Growth temperature: 37°C
  Growth strain: DH5alpha
  Growth instructions: DH10B
  Copy number: High Copy
Gene/Insert
  Gene/Insert name: Ple167 (alt names: POGZ; Pogo transposable element with ZNF domain)
  Species: H. sapiens (human)
  Insert size (bp): 1200
  Entrez Gene: POGZ (a.k.a. MRD37, WHSUS, ZNF280E, ZNF635, ZNF635m)
  Tag / fusion protein: EGFP-NLS (C terminal on backbone)
  Cloning method: Restriction Enzyme; 5′ cloning site FseI (unknown if destroyed); 3′ cloning site AscI (unknown if destroyed)
  Sequencing primers: 5′ Unknown
Terms and licenses: Academic/Nonprofit Terms; Industry Terms: Not Available to Industry
How to cite: pEMS1427 was a gift from Elizabeth Simpson (Addgene plasmid # 29223 ; http://n2t.net/addgene:29223 ; RRID:Addgene_29223)
