[The description below was written by a language model from this plasmid's Addgene catalogue record.]
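Description:
pEMS1427 is a Pleiades Promoter Project plasmid built on the pEMS1306 backbone, a large vector of about 16.5 kb before the insert is added. It is maintained in E. coli as a high-copy plasmid under ampicillin selection. The record gives no feature table, so the origin of replication and the other elements that account for the size of the backbone are not stated. Nor does it say how the construct is meant to be delivered to mammalian cells or animals.

The insert is Ple167, a roughly 1.2 kb human MiniPromoter derived from regulatory sequence of POGZ (pogo transposable element with ZNF domain), cloned between FseI and AscI sites. In this series, a MiniPromoter is a compact, designed assembly of human regulatory regions intended to reproduce some of the source gene's expression pattern, with an emphasis on selective expression in the brain. Ple167 is therefore a regulatory element, not a coding sequence. The "C-terminal tag" listed in the record, EGFP-NLS, is the backbone's reporter, positioned downstream so that the MiniPromoter drives it. The nuclear localisation signal concentrates the green fluorescence in the nucleus, which makes individual expressing cells easier to identify and count in tissue.

The construct belongs to a toolbox of candidate promoters for restricted reporter or transgene expression in defined brain regions or cell types. The depositor notes that reporter expression under this MiniPromoter has not been tested in this plasmid, so both the activity and the specificity of Ple167 remain uncharacterised.
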