>Addgene plasmid #29223 | pEMS1427 | addgene partial sequence | sequence record 39606 | EGFP-N 5'-CGTCGCCGTCCAGCTCGACCAG-3'
ACCATGGTGGCGGAAGTTCCTATACCTTTTGAAGAATAGGAACTTCGGCGCGCCAAGGGGGTGGGAGCAG
GGGGAGGGGACGGGGGCTTGGGGGGAGACGAAGAAGAGGTAACCGTTGAAAGCTCGTCTCCCCAAGGGTG
AAAGGAAGCCTCCCTCGGGTTCGAGTGATTCGGGGTGGATTTTTTTCCCGAGGGGGGCGGGGGGGCCCCG
AGGGAGGGGGGTGGGGGGGCCAAGGAATGCGGCTCCGTGTACGGGAGCTGGCGCGGGGGAGAGAGACGCC
GACTCCCCCCACCGACCCTCTCGCCCCGCGGAGGGATACGGCTCGTCACTTCCGCCCTCCCCTTTTTCAC
GGCCTCCCAATTGGTCGGAGCGCGCTGCACGTCATGGGCTCATCCAAACCCCTGCCCGGGCTTCTTTTCT
AGTCAAGTTTGGCTGGGCCTGCAAATAAATAAATAAAGGAAAACATTTTTTGTAATGAAAAAAGAATAAT
TAGCTTCAGAAGCTATATCTAAATTTTGGTGAGAAAAATGAGACTTCCAAAGAAAATATTCCCCAATTTA
CTTGCCAAGAGTTTCCAAGGAAGTGTTGGGAGGCTCCCCCACTTTCCACTCAAGGCTTAGACCCAGTCAA
GAGGGA
