>Addgene plasmid #29223 | pEMS1427 | addgene partial sequence | sequence record 39760 | pEMS1307-fwd 5'-ccgcacgtctaagaaaccat-3'
AAATAGGCGTATCACGAGGCCCTTTCGTCTTCAAGAATTAATTCCGATCATATTCAATAACCCTTAATGA
ATTCGAGCTCCTAGGCCGGCCGTTTGAATGGAGTGTGTATATAAAGAGCACAAATAAACATAGTTCTGGA
TTTCCCCTTTCTGCACCAAGTACCTTGATTTCACATTTGGTTTGAAGCAAATATTTGTGTATTGCTTAAA
TAGCAAACATTTTCAAATATTCAAGGAAAATATTACATTTTTATAATCTCAGAAGGCAATAAAGGACAAA
ATTTCTTAGCTACCTGAAAAGAGGTAGTTTTTGTCTGGGGAAGAATAAACAGGTGGATGGTCGTTTGAGT
GGACTAACCAATTTCTTTGAGCCAACCCATCTCAGCCTTGATTGGAGCAAAAAGCATAAGGATGTGGAGT
GTGTGTGGTTTCTTGGAACTGGGGATCTCTGCTGAATCTACTCACAATGGGAGCAAAGCAGTTTCCATCA
CAATAATCGCTTTAACAATCGTGTGCCACTTCTTTCCAGGATCCAGAAGGGCTTGAGGATCAAAATGGCT
TTTAAAAGTTCTTCACTT
